Addgene plasmid #136695: pCk1
Purpose: Acceptor plasmid for odd level position 1, lacZ blue-white screening. Part of the OpenPlant toolkit.
Depositing lab: Nicola Patron. Depositing organization: Earlham Institute. Publication: Systematic tools for reprogramming plant gene expression in a simple model, Marchantia polymorpha. Sauret-Gueto S, Frangedakis E, Silvestri L, Rebmann M, Tomaselli M, Markel K, Delmans M, West A, Patron NJ, Haseloff J. ACS Synth Biol. 2020 Mar 12. doi: 10.1021/acssynbio.9b00511. PubMed 32163700.
Backbone
  Vector backbone: pDGB3_Omega1_domesticated
  Vector type: Plant Expression, Synthetic Biology
Growth in bacteria
  Bacterial resistance: Kanamycin, 50 μg/mL
  Growth temperature: 37°C
  Growth strain: DH5alpha
  Copy number: High Copy
Gene/Insert
  Gene/Insert name: lacZ
  Mutation: BsaI/ SapI domesticated
  Cloning method: Restriction Enzyme; 5′ cloning site BsaI (destroyed during cloning); 3′ cloning site BsaI (destroyed during cloning)
  Sequencing primers: 5′ n/a
Terms and licenses: Academic/Nonprofit Terms; Industry Terms: Not Available to Industry
Depositor comments: Please visit https://www.biorxiv.org/content/10.1101/2020.02.29.971002v1 for bioRxiv preprint.
How to cite: pCk1 was a gift from Nicola Patron (Addgene plasmid # 136695 ; http://n2t.net/addgene:136695 ; RRID:Addgene_136695)
