[The description below was written by a language model from this plasmid's Addgene catalogue record and pLannotate feature annotations shown in this document.]
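Description:
pCk1 is an empty acceptor (destination) plasmid from the OpenPlant toolkit, built on a domesticated pDGB3_Omega1 binary backbone and used for hierarchical Type IIS DNA assembly of plant expression constructs. The record describes it as the acceptor for odd assembly levels at position 1. It is a binary vector of about 7 kb: a high-copy ColE1/pUC-type origin supports propagation in E. coli, while the pVS1 oriV together with the RepA replication protein and StaA stability protein allows maintenance in Agrobacterium. Selection is by kanamycin through an aph(3')-Ia resistance gene. A pBR322 bom region and a small rop remnant are carried over from the backbone.

Between the nopaline-type left and right T-DNA border repeats sits the placeholder insert: a lacZα cassette with its lac promoter, lac operator and CAP binding site, plus a pUC-type multiple cloning site. The cassette is flanked by BsaI sites, and the plasmid has been domesticated to remove other internal BsaI and SapI sites so these enzymes can be used for assembly. In a BsaI assembly reaction the lacZα cassette is excised and replaced by the incoming parts, destroying the recognition sites. Colonies carrying correct assemblies are therefore white rather than blue. Because the assembled cargo lands between the T-DNA borders, the resulting plasmid can be moved into Agrobacterium for plant transformation. The associated toolkit was developed for Marchantia polymorpha. As supplied, the vector contains no plant promoter, gene or plant selection marker; these are added during assembly.
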