Features (pLannotate 1.2.2; 17 found; start..end, strand, type, name):
    433..457     +  misc_feature   LB T-DNA repeat: left border repeat from nopaline C58 T-DNA
    569..668     +  misc_feature   bom (fragment): basis of mobility region from pBR322
    677..832     -  CDS            lacZα (fragment): LacZα fragment of β-galactosidase; lacZ fragment
    829..885     +  misc_feature   MCS: pUC18/19 multiple cloning site
    922..938     -  protein_bind   lac operator: The lac repressor binds to the lac operator to inhibit transcription in E. coli. This inhibition can be relieved by adding lactose or isopropyl-β-D-thiogalactopyranoside (IPTG). lac repressor encoded by lacI
    946..976     -  promoter       lac promoter: promoter for the E. coli lac operon
    991..1012    -  protein_bind   CAP binding site: CAP binding activates transcription in the presence of cAMP. E. coli catabolite activator protein
   1025..1066    -  CDS            lacI (fragment): lac repressor; lacI; The lac repressor binds to the lac operator to inhibit transcription in E. coli. This inhibition can be relieved by adding lactose or isopropyl-β-D-thiogalactopyranoside (IPTG).
   1096..1120    +  misc_feature   RB T-DNA repeat: right border repeat from nopaline C58 T-DNA
   1460..1861    +  CDS            Y4CG_SINFN (fragment): Protein inferred from homology: Swiss-Prot protein existence level 3. From Sinorhizobium fredii (strain NBRC 101917 / NGR234).
   2421..3050    +  CDS            pVS1 StaA: stability protein from the Pseudomonas plasmid pVS1 (Heeb et al., 2000)
   3479..4552    +  CDS            pVS1 RepA: replication protein from the Pseudomonas plasmid pVS1 (Heeb et al., 2000)
   4618..4812    +  rep_origin     pVS1 oriV: origin of replication for the Pseudomonas plasmid pVS1 (Heeb et al., 2000)
   5015..5054    +  CDS            rop (fragment): Rop protein, which maintains plasmids at low copy number; rop
   5156..5296    +  misc_feature   bom: basis of mobility region from pBR322
   5482..6070    -  rep_origin     ori: high-copy-number ColE1/pMB1/pBR322/pUC origin of replication
   6158..6973    -  CDS            KanR: aminoglycoside phosphotransferase; aph(3')-Ia; confers resistance to kanamycin in bacteria or G418 (Geneticin®) in eukaryotes
>Addgene plasmid #136695 | pCk1 | addgene full sequence | sequence record 275953 | Addgene NGS Result
AACAGAACTTATTATTTCCTTCCTCTTTTCTACAGTATTTAAAGATACCCCAAGAAGCTAATTATAACAA
GACGAACTCCAATTCACTGTTCCTTGCATTCTAAAACCTTAAATACCAGAAAACAGCTTTTTCAAAGTTG
TTTTCAAAGTTGGCGTATAACATAGTATCGACGGAGCCGATTTTGAAACCGCGGTGATCACAGGCAGCAA
CGCTCTGTCATCGTTACAATCAACATGCTACCCTCCGCGAGATCATCCGTGTTTCAAACCCGGCAGCTTA
GTTGCCGTTCTTCCGAATAGCATCGGTAACATGAGCAAAGTCTGCCGCCTTACAACGGCTCTCCCGCTGA
CGCCGTCCCGGACTGATGGGCTGCCTGTATCGAGTGGTGATTTTGTGCCGAGCTGCCGGTCGGGGAGCTG
TTGGCTGGCTGGTGGCAGGATATATTGTGGTGTAAACATAACGAATTGCTCTTCAATGAGGAGAGAGACC
CACAGCTTGTCTGTAAGCGGATGCCGGGAGCAGACAAGCCCGTCAGGGCGCGTCAGCGGGTGTTGGCGGG
TGTCGGGGCTGGCTTAACTATGCGGCATCAGAGCAGATTGTACTGAGAGTGCACCATATGCGGTGTGAAA
TACCGCACAGATGCGTAAGGAGAAAATACCGCATCAGGCGCTCATCCGCCATTCAGGCTGCGCAACTGTT
GGGAAGGGCGATCGGCGCAGGCCTCTTCGCTATTACGCCAGCTGGCGAAAGGGGGATGTGCTGCAAGGCG
ATTAAGTTGGGTAACGCCAGGGTTTTCCCAGTCACGACGTTGTAAAACGACGGCCAGTGAATTCGAGCTC
GGTACCCGGGGATCCTCTAGAGTCGACCTGCAGGCATGCAAGCTTGGCGTAATCATGGTCATAGCTGTTT
CCTGTGTGAAATTGTTATCCGCTCACAATTCCACACAACATACGAGCCGGAAGCATATAGTGTAAAGCCT
GGGGTGCCTAATGAGTGAGCTAACTCACATTAATTGCGTTGCGCTCACTGCCCGCTTTCCAGTCGGGAAA
CCTGTCGTGCCAGCTGGGGTCTCTCGCTAGCATGAAGAGCAATTCTGACAGGATATATTGGCGGGTAAAC
CTAAGAGAAAAGAGCGTTTATTAGAATAATCGGATATTTAAAAGGGCGTGAAAAGGTTTATCCGTTCGTC
CATTTGTATGTGCATGCCAACCACAGGGTTCCCCTCGGGATCAAAGTACTTTGATCCAACCCCTCCGCTG
CTATAGTGCAGTCGGCTTCTGACGTTCAGTGCAGCCGTCATCTGAAAACGACATGTCGCACAAGTCCTAA
GTTACGCGACAGGCTGCCGCCCTGCCCTTTTCCTGGCGTTTTCTTGTCGCGTGTTTTAGTCGCATAAAGT
AGAATACTTGCGACTAGAACCGGAGACATTACGCCATGAACAAGAGCGCCGCCGCTGGCCTGCTGGGCTA
TGCCCGCGTCAGCACCGACGACCAGGACTTGACCAACCAACGGGCCGAACTGCACGCGGCCGGCTGCACC
AAGCTGTTTTCCGAGAAGATCACCGGCACCAGGCGCGACCGCCCGGAGCTGGCCAGGATGCTTGACCACC
TACGCCCTGGCGACGTTGTGACAGTGACCAGGCTAGACCGCCTGGCCCGCAGCACCCGCGACCTACTGGA
CATTGCCGAGCGCATCCAGGAGGCCGGCGCGGGCCTGCGTAGCCTGGCAGAGCCGTGGGCCGACACCACC
ACGCCGGCCGGCCGCATGGTGTTGACCGTGTTCGCCGGCATTGCCGAGTTCGAGCGTTCCCTAATCATCG
ACCGCACCCGGAGCGGGCGCGAGGCCGCCAAGGCCCGAGGCGTGAAGTTTGGCCCCCGCCCTACCCTCAC
CCCGGCACAGATCGCGCACGCCCGCGAGCTGATCGACCAGGAAGGCCGCACCGTGAAAGAGGCGGCTGCA
CTGCTTGGCGTGCATCGCTCGACCCTGTACCGCGCACTTGAGCGCAGCGAGGAAGTGACGCCCACCGAGG
CCAGGCGGCGCGGTGCCTTCCGTGAGGACGCATTGACCGAGGCCGACGCCCTGGCGGCCGCCGAGAATGA
ACGCCAAGAGGAACAAGCATGAAACCGCACCAGGACGGCCAGGACGAACCGTTTTTCATTACCGAAGAGA
TCGAGGCGGAGATGATCGCGGCCGGGTACGTGTTCGAGCCGCCCGCGCACCTCTCAACCGTGCGGCTGCA
TGAAATCCTGGCCGGTTTGTCTGATGCCAAGCTGGCGGCCTGGCCGGCCAGCTTGGCCGCTGAAGAAACC
GAGCGCCGCCGTCTAAAAAGGTGATGTGTATTTGAGTAAAACAGCTTGCGTCATGCGGTCGCTGCGTATA
TGATGCGATGAGTAAATAAACAAATACGCAAGGGGAACGCATGAAGGTTATCGCTGTACTTAACCAGAAA
GGCGGGTCAGGCAAGACGACCATCGCAACCCATCTAGCCCGCGCCCTGCAACTCGCCGGGGCCGATGTTC
TGTTAGTCGATTCCGATCCCCAGGGCAGTGCCCGCGATTGGGCGGCCGTGCGGGAAGATCAACCGCTAAC
CGTTGTCGGCATCGACCGCCCGACGATTGACCGCGACGTGAAGGCCATCGGCCGGCGCGACTTCGTAGTG
ATCGACGGAGCGCCCCAGGCGGCGGACTTGGCTGTGTCCGCGATCAAGGCAGCCGACTTCGTGCTGATTC
CGGTGCAGCCAAGCCCTTACGACATATGGGCCACCGCCGACCTGGTGGAGCTGGTTAAGCAGCGCATTGA
GGTCACGGATGGAAGGCTACAAGCGGCCTTTGTCGTGTCGCGGGCGATCAAAGGCACGCGCATCGGCGGT
GAGGTTGCCGAGGCGCTGGCCGGGTACGAGCTGCCCATTCTTGAGTCCCGTATCACGCAGCGCGTGAGCT
ACCCAGGCACTGCCGCCGCCGGCACAACCGTTCTTGAATCAGAACCCGAGGGCGACGCTGCCCGCGAGGT
CCAGGCGCTGGCCGCTGAAATTAAATCAAAACTCATTTGAGTTAATGAGGTAAAGAGAAAATGAGCAAAA
GCACAAACACGCTAAGTGCCGGCCGTCCGAGCGCACGCAGCAGCAAGGCTGCAACGTTGGCCAGCCTGGC
AGACACGCCAGCCATGAAGCGGGTCAACTTTCAGTTGCCGGCGGAGGATCACACCAAGCTGAAGATGTAC
GCGGTACGCCAAGGCAAGACCATTACCGAGCTGCTATCTGAATACATCGCGCAGCTACCAGAGTAAATGA
GCAAATGAATAAATGAGTAGATGAATTTTAGCGGCTAAAGGAGGCGGCATGGAAAATCAAGAACAACCAG
GCACCGACGCCGTGGAATGCCCCATGTGTGGAGGAACGGGCGGTTGGCCAGGCGTAAGCGGCTGGGTTGC
CTGCCGGCCCTGCAATGGCACTGGAACCCCCAAGCCCGAGGAATCGGCGTGAGCGGTCGCAAACCATCCG
GCCCGGTACAAATCGGCGCGGCGCTGGGTGATGACCTGGTGGAGAAGTTGAAGGCCGCGCAGGCCGCCCA
GCGGCAACGCATCGAGGCAGAAGCACGCCCCGGTGAATCGTGGCAAGCGGCCGCTGATCGAATCCGCAAA
GAATCCCGGCAACCGCCGGCAGCCGGTGCGCCGTCGATTAGGAAGCCGCCCAAGGGCGACGAGCAACCAG
ATTTTTTCGTTCCGATGCTCTATGACGTGGGCACCCGCGATAGTCGCAGCATCATGGACGTGGCCGTTTT
CCGTCTGTCGAAGCGTGACCGACGAGCTGGCGAGGTGATCCGCTACGAGCTTCCAGACGGGCACGTAGAG
GTTTCCGCAGGGCCGGCCGGCATGGCCAGTGTGTGGGATTACGACCTGGTACTGATGGCGGTTTCCCATC
TAACCGAATCCATGAACCGATACCGGGAAGGGAAGGGAGACAAGCCCGGCCGCGTGTTCCGTCCACACGT
TGCGGACGTACTCAAGTTCTGCCGGCGAGCCGATGGCGGAAAGCAGAAAGACGACCTGGTAGAAACCTGC
ATTCGGTTAAACACCACGCACGTTGCCATGCAGCGTACGAAGAAGGCCAAGAACGGCCGCCTGGTGACGG
TATCCGAGGGTGAAGCCTTGATTAGCCGCTACAAGATCGTAAAGAGCGAAACCGGGCGGCCGGAGTACAT
CGAGATCGAGCTAGCTGATTGGATGTACCGCGAGATCACAGAAGGCAAGAACCCGGACGTGCTGACGGTT
CACCCCGATTACTTTTTGATCGATCCCGGCATCGGCCGTTTTCTCTACCGCCTGGCACGCCGCGCCGCAG
GCAAGGCAGAAGCCAGATGGTTGTTCAAGACGATCTACGAACGCAGTGGCAGCGCCGGAGAGTTCAAGAA
GTTCTGTTTCACCGTGCGCAAGCTGATCGGGTCAAATGACCTGCCGGAGTACGATTTGAAGGAGGAGGCG
GGGCAGGCTGGCCCGATCCTAGTCATGCGCTACCGCAACCTGATCGAGGGCGAAGCATCCGCCGGTTCCT
AATGTACGGAGCAGATGCTAGGGCAAATTGCCCTAGCAGGGGAAAAAGGTCGAAAAGGACTCTTTCCTGT
GGATAGCACGTACATTGGGAACCCAAAGCCGTACATTGGGAACCGGAACCCGTACATTGGGAACCCAAAG
CCGTACATTGGGAACCGGTCACACATGTAAGTGACTGATATAAAAGAGAAAAAAGGCGATTTTTCCGCCT
AAAACTCTTTAAAACTTATTAAAACTCTTAAAACCCGCCTGGCCTGTGCATAACTGTCTGGCCAGCGCAC
AGCCGAAGTGCTGCAAAAAGCGCCTACCCTTCGGTCGCTGCGCTCCCTACGCCCCGCCGCTTCGCGTCGG
CCTATCGCGGCCGCTGGCCGCTCAAAAATGGCTGGCCTACGGCCAGGCAATCTACCAGGGCGCGGACAAG
CCGCGCCGTCGCCACTCGACCGCCGGCGCCCACATCAAGGCACCCTGCCTCGCGCGTTTCGGTGATGACG
GTGAAAACCTCTGACACATGCAGCTCCCGGTGACGGTCACAGCTTGTCTGTAAGCGGATGCCGGGAGCAG
ACAAGCCCGTCAGGGCGCGTCAGCGGGTGTTGGCGGGTGTCGGGGCGCAGCCATGACCCAGTCACGTAGC
GATAGCGGAGTGTATACTGGCTTAACTATGCGGCATCAGAGCAGATTGTACTGAGAGTGCACCATATGCG
GTGTGAAATACCGCACAGATGCGTAAGGAGAAAATACCGCATCAGGCGCTCATCCGCTTCCTCGCTCACT
GACTCGCTGCGCTCGGTCGTTCGGCTGCGGCGAGCGGTATCAGCTCACTCAAAGGCGGTAATACGGTTAT
CCACAGAATCAGGGGATAACGCAGGAAAGAACATGTGAGCAAAAGGCCAGCAAAAGGCCAGGAACCGTAA
AAAGGCCGCGTTGCTGGCGTTTTTCCATAGGCTCCGCCCCCCTGACGAGCATCACAAAAATCGACGCTCA
AGTCAGAGGTGGCGAAACCCGACAGGACTATAAAGATACCAGGCGTTTCCCCCTGGAAGCTCCCTCGTGC
GCTCTCCTGTTCCGACCCTGCCGCTTACCGGATACCTGTCCGCCTTTCTCCCTTCGGGAAGCGTGGCGCT
TTCTCATAGCTCACGCTGTAGGTATCTCAGTTCGGTGTAGGTCGTTCGCTCCAAGCTGGGCTGTGTGCAC
GAACCCCCCGTTCAGCCCGACCGCTGCGCCTTATCCGGTAACTATCGTCTTGAGTCCAACCCGGTAAGAC
ACGACTTATCGCCACTGGCAGCAGCCACTGGTAACAGGATTAGCAGAGCGAGGTATGTAGGCGGTGCTAC
AGAGTTCTTGAAGTGGTGGCCTAACTACGGCTACACTAGAAGGACAGTATTTGGTATCTGCGCTCTGCTG
AAGCCAGTTACCTTCGGAAAAAGAGTTGGTAGCTCTTGATCCGGCAAACAAACCACCGCTGGTAGCGGTG
GTTTTTTTGTTTGCAAGCAGCAGATTACGCGCAGAAAAAAAGGATCTCAAGAAGATCCTTTGATCTTTTC
TACGGGGTCTGACGCTCAGTGGAACGAAAACTCACGTTAAGGGATTTTGGTCATGCATTCTAGGTGATTA
GAAAAACTCATCGAGCATCAAATGAAACTGCAATTTATTCATATCAGGATTATCAATACCATATTTTTGA
AAAAGCCGTTTCTGTAATGAAGGAGAAAACTCACCGAGGCAGTTCCATAGGATGGCAAGATCCTGGTATC
GGTCTGCGATTCCGACTCGTCCAACATCAATACAACCTATTAATTTCCCCTCGTCAAAAATAAGGTTATC
AAGTGAGAAATCACCATGAGTGACGACTGAATCCGGTGAGAATGGCAAAAGTTTATGCATTTCTTTCCAG
ACTTGTTCAACAGGCCAGCCATTACGCTCGTCATCAAAATCACTCGCATCAACCAAACCGTTATTCATTC
GTGATTGCGCCTGAGCGAGTCGAAATACGCGATCGCTGTTAAAAGGACAATTACAAACAGGAATCGAATG
CAACCGGCGCAGGAACACTGCCAGCGCATCAACAATATTTTCACCTGAATCAGGATATTCTTCTAATACC
TGGAATGCTGTTTTCCCTGGGATCGCAGTGGTGAGTAACCATGCATCATCAGGAGTACGGATAAAATGCT
TGATGGTCGGAAGAGGCATAAATTCCGTCAGCCAGTTTAGTCTGACCATCTCATCTGTAACATCATTGGC
AACGCTACCTTTGCCATGTTTCAGAAACAACTCTGGCGCATCGGGCTTCCCATACAATCGGTAGATTGTC
GCACCTGATTGCCCGACATTATCGCGAGCCCATTTATACCCATATAAATCAGCATCCATGTTGGAATTTA
ATCGCGGCCTTGAGCAAGACGTTTCCCGTTGAATATGGCTCAT
